>Addgene plasmid #10885 | pMIG-Aalpha E64G | addgene partial sequence | sequence record 17867 | 10885 with pLXSN5'
GCGCCGGAATTAGATCCATGGACTACAAAGACGATGACGACAAGGCGGCGGCCGACGGCGACGACTCGCT
GTACCCCATCGCGGTGCTCATAGACGAACTCCGCAATGAGGACGTTCAGCTTCGCCTCAACAGCATCAAG
AAGCTGTCCACCATCGCCTTGGCCCTTGGGGTTGAAAGGACCCGAAGTGAGCTTCTGCCTTTCCTTACAG
ATACCATCTATGATGAAGATGGCGTCCTCCTGGCCCTGGCAGAACAGCTGGGAACCTTCACTACCCTGGT
GGGAGGCCCAGAGTACGTGCACTGCCTGCTGCCACCGCTGGAGTCGCTGGCCACAGTGGAGGAGACAGTG
GTGCGGGACAAGGCAGTGGAGTCCTTACGGGCCATCTCACACGAACACTCGCCCTCTGACCTGGAGGCGC
ACTTTGTGCCGCTAGTGAAGCGGCTGGCGGGCGGCGACTGGTTCACCTCCCGCACCTCGGCCTGCGGCCT
CTTCTCCGTCTGCTACCCCCGAGTGTCCAGTGCTGTGAAGGCGGAACTTCGACAGGACTTCCGGAACCTG
TGCTCAGATGACACCCCCATGGTGCGGCGGGCCGCAGCCTCCAAGCTGGGGGAGGTTGCCAAGGTGCTGG
AACT
