[The description below was written by a language model from this plasmid's Addgene catalogue record.]
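Description:
pMIG-Aalpha E64G is a retroviral mammalian expression plasmid built on the pMIG backbone (about 7 kb without insert). It is maintained in bacteria as a high-copy plasmid under ampicillin selection. No feature table accompanies the record, so the promoter, origin of replication and viral elements are not explicitly listed. pMIG is generally known as an MSCV-based vector in which the retroviral long terminal repeat drives the cloned gene, followed by an IRES-GFP cassette. That arrangement would allow transduced cells to be identified or sorted by fluorescence rather than by drug selection, but it is inferred from the backbone name and not stated in the entry.

The insert is human PPP2R1A, which encodes the Aalpha scaffolding subunit of protein phosphatase 2A (PP2A). It carries the E64G point substitution and an N-terminal Flag epitope tag for detection or immunoprecipitation. The fragment was cloned by restriction digestion between a 5′ BglII site, which was destroyed in the process, and a 3′ EcoRI site, which was retained. The depositor notes that the E64G substitution was found in a breast carcinoma.

The construct is intended for packaging into retrovirus and stable delivery of the mutant subunit into mammalian cells. According to the associated publication title, the work concerned how cancer-associated PP2A Aalpha mutants produce functional haploinsufficiency and contribute to tumorigenicity. The Flag tag would help distinguish the introduced mutant from endogenous Aalpha in such experiments.
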