Addgene plasmid #10885: pMIG-Aalpha E64G
Depositing lab: William Hahn. Depositing organization: Dana-Farber Cancer Institute. Publication: Cancer-associated PP2A Aalpha subunits induce functional haploinsufficiency and tumorigenicity. Chen W, Arroyo JD, Timmons JC, Possemato R, Hahn WC. Cancer Res. 2005 Sep 15. 65(18):8183-92. 10.1158/0008-5472.CAN-05-1103 PubMed 16166293.
Backbone
  Vector backbone: pMIG
  Backbone size w/o insert (bp): 7000
  Vector type: Mammalian Expression, Retroviral
Growth in bacteria
  Bacterial resistance: Ampicillin, 100 μg/mL
  Growth temperature: 37°C
  Growth strain: Stbl3
  Copy number: High Copy
Gene/Insert
  Gene/Insert name: PP2A Aalpha (alt name: PP2A)
  Species: H. sapiens (human)
  Mutation: E64G
  Entrez Gene: PPP2R1A (a.k.a. HJS2, MRD36, PP2A-Aalpha, PP2AA, PP2AAALPHA, PR65A)
  Tag / fusion protein: Flag (N terminal on insert)
  Cloning method: Restriction Enzyme; 5′ cloning site BglII (destroyed during cloning); 3′ cloning site EcoRI (not destroyed)
  Sequencing primers: 5′ pLXSN 5'
Terms and licenses: Academic/Nonprofit Terms; Industry Terms: Not Available to Industry
Depositor comments: E64G substitution found in a breast carcinoma.
How to cite: pMIG-Aalpha E64G was a gift from William Hahn (Addgene plasmid # 10885 ; http://n2t.net/addgene:10885 ; RRID:Addgene_10885)
